>Addgene plasmid #155280 | Cas9 ROSA sgRNA mCherry | addgene full sequence | sequence record 309987 | Addgene NGS Result
GACATTGATTATTGACTAGTTATTAATAGTAATCAATTACGGGGTCATTAGTTCATAGCCCATATATGGA
GTTCCGCGTTACATAACTTACGGTAAATGGCCCGCCTGGCTGACCGCCCAACGACCCCCGCCCATTGACG
TCAATAATGACGTATGTTCCCATAGTAACGCCAATAGGGACTTTCCATTGACGTCAATGGGTGGAGTATT
TACGGTAAACTGCCCACTTGGCAGTACATCAAGTGTATCATATGCCAAGTACGCCCCCTATTGACGTCAA
TGACGGTAAATGGCCCGCCTGGCATTATGCCCAGTACATGACCTTATGGGACTTTCCTACTTGGCAGTAC
ATCTACGTATTAGTCATCGCTATTACCATGGTGATGCGGTTTTGGCAGTACATCAATGGGCGTGGATAGC
GGTTTGACTCACGGGGATTTCCAAGTCTCCACCCCATTGACGTCAATGGGAGTTTGTTTTGGCACCAAAA
TCAACGGGACTTTCCAAAATGTCGTAACAACTCCGCCCCATTGACGCAAATGGGCGGTAGGCGTGTACGG
TGGGAGGTCTATATAAGCAGCGCGTTTTGCCTGTACTGGGTCTCTCTGGTTAGACCAGATCTGAGCCTGG
GAGCTCTCTGGCTAACTAGGGAACCCACTGCTTAAGCCTCAATAAAGCTTGCCTTGAGTGCTTCAAGTAG
TGTGTGCCCGTCTGTTGTGTGACTCTGGTAACTAGAGATCCCTCAGACCCTTTTAGTCAGTGTGGAAAAT
CTCTAGCAGTGGCGCCCGAACAGGGACTTGAAAGCGAAAGGGAAACCAGAGGAGCTCTCTCGACGCAGGA
CTCGGCTTGCTGAAGCGCGCACGGCAAGAGGCGAGGGGCGGCGACTGGTGAGTACGCCAAAAATTTTGAC
TAGCGGAGGCTAGAAGGAGAGAGATGGGTGCGAGAGCGTCAGTATTAAGCGGGGGAGAATTAGATCGCGA
TGGGAAAAAATTCGGTTAAGGCCAGGGGGAAAGAAAAAATATAAATTAAAACATATAGTATGGGCAAGCA
GGGAGCTAGAACGATTCGCAGTTAATCCTGGCCTGTTAGAAACATCAGAAGGCTGTAGACAAATACTGGG
ACAGCTACAACCATCCCTTCAGACAGGATCAGAAGAACTTAGATCATTATATAATACAGTAGCAACCCTC
TATTGTGTGCATCAAAGGATAGAGATAAAAGACACCAAGGAAGCTTTAGACAAGATAGAGGAAGAGCAAA
ACAAAAGTAAGACCACCGCACAGCAAGCGGCCGCTGATCTTCAGACCTGGAGGAGGAGATATGAGGGACA
ATTGGAGAAGTGAATTATATAAATATAAAGTAGTAAAAATTGAACCATTAGGAGTAGCACCCACCAAGGC
AAAGAGAAGAGTGGTGCAGAGAGAAAAAAGAGCAGTGGGAATAGGAGCTTTGTTCCTTGGGTTCTTGGGA
GCAGCAGGAAGCACTATGGGCGCAGCGTCAATGACGCTGACGGTACAGGCCAGACAATTATTGTCTGGTA
TAGTGCAGCAGCAGAACAATTTGCTGAGGGCTATTGAGGCGCAACAGCATCTGTTGCAACTCACAGTCTG
GGGCATCAAGCAGCTCCAGGCAAGAATCCTGGCTGTGGAAAGATACCTAAAGGATCAACAGCTCCTGGGG
ATTTGGGGTTGCTCTGGAAAACTCATTTGCACCACTGCTGTGCCTTGGAATGCTAGTTGGAGTAATAAAT
CTCTGGAACAGATTTGGAATCACACGACCTGGATGGAGTGGGACAGAGAAATTAACAATTACACAAGCTT
AATACACTCCTTAATTGAAGAATCGCAAAACCAGCAAGAAAAGAATGAACAAGAATTATTGGAATTAGAT
AAATGGGCAAGTTTGTGGAATTGGTTTAACATAACAAATTGGCTGTGGTATATAAAATTATTCATAATGA
TAGTAGGAGGCTTGGTAGGTTTAAGAATAGTTTTTGCTGTACTTTCTATAGTGAATAGAGTTAGGCAGGG
ATATTCACCATTATCGTTTCAGACCCACCTCCCAACCCCGAGGGGACCCGACAGGCCCGAAGGAATAGAA
GAAGAAGGTGGAGAGAGAGACAGAGACAGATCCATTCGATTAGTGAACGGATCGGCACTGCGTGCGCCAA
TTCTGCAGACAAATGGCAGTATTCATCCACAATTTTAAAAGAAAAGGGGGGATTGGGGGGTACAGTGCAG
GGGAAAGAATAGTAGACATAATAGCAACAGACATACAAACTAAAGAATTACAAAAACAAATTACAAAAAT
TCAAAATTTTCGGGTTTATTACAGGGACAGCAGAGATCCAGTTTGGTTAATTAAGGTACCGAGGGCCTAT
TTCCCATGATTCCTTCATATTTGCATATACGATACAAGGCTGTTAGAGAGATAATTAGAATTAATTTGAC
TGTAAACACAAAGATATTAGTACAAAATACGTGACGTAGAAAGTAATAATTTCTTGGGTAGTTTGCAGTT
TTAAAATTATGTTTTAAAATGGACTATCATATGCTTACCGTAACTTGAAAGTATTTCGATTTCTTGGCTT
TATATATCTTGTGGAAAGGACGAAACACCGAAGATGGGCGGGAGTCTTCGTTTTAGAGCTAGAAATAGCA
AGTTAAAATAAGGCTAGTCCGTTATCAACTTGAAAAAGTGGCACCGAGTCGGTGCTTTTTTGAATTCGCT
AGCTAGGTCTTGAAAGGAGTGGGAATTGGCTCCGGTGCCCGTCAGTGGGCAGAGCGCACATCGCCCACAG
TCCCCGAGAAGTTGGGGGGAGGGGTCGGCAATTGATCCGGTGCCTAGAGAAGGTGGCGCGGGGTAAACTG
GGAAAGTGATGTCGTGTACTGGCTCCGCCTTTTTCCCGAGGGTGGGGGAGAACCGTATATAAGTGCAGTA
GTCGCCGTGAACGTTCTTTTTCGCAACGGGTTTGCCGCCAGAACACAGGACCGGTTCTAGAGCGCTGCCA
CCATGGACAAGAAGTACAGCATCGGCCTGGACATCGGCACCAACTCTGTGGGCTGGGCCGTGATCACCGA
CGAGTACAAGGTGCCCAGCAAGAAATTCAAGGTGCTGGGCAACACCGACCGGCACAGCATCAAGAAGAAC
CTGATCGGAGCCCTGCTGTTCGACAGCGGCGAAACAGCCGAGGCCACCCGGCTGAAGAGAACCGCCAGAA
GAAGATACACCAGACGGAAGAACCGGATCTGCTATCTGCAAGAGATCTTCAGCAACGAGATGGCCAAGGT
GGACGACAGCTTCTTCCACAGACTGGAAGAGTCCTTCCTGGTGGAAGAGGATAAGAAGCACGAGCGGCAC
CCCATCTTCGGCAACATCGTGGACGAGGTGGCCTACCACGAGAAGTACCCCACCATCTACCACCTGAGAA
AGAAACTGGTGGACAGCACCGACAAGGCCGACCTGCGGCTGATCTATCTGGCCCTGGCCCACATGATCAA
GTTCCGGGGCCACTTCCTGATCGAGGGCGACCTGAACCCCGACAACAGCGACGTGGACAAGCTGTTCATC
CAGCTGGTGCAGACCTACAACCAGCTGTTCGAGGAAAACCCCATCAACGCCAGCGGCGTGGACGCCAAGG
CCATCCTGTCTGCCAGACTGAGCAAGAGCAGACGGCTGGAAAATCTGATCGCCCAGCTGCCCGGCGAGAA
GAAGAATGGCCTGTTCGGAAACCTGATTGCCCTGAGCCTGGGCCTGACCCCCAACTTCAAGAGCAACTTC
GACCTGGCCGAGGATGCCAAACTGCAGCTGAGCAAGGACACCTACGACGACGACCTGGACAACCTGCTGG
CCCAGATCGGCGACCAGTACGCCGACCTGTTTCTGGCCGCCAAGAACCTGTCCGACGCCATCCTGCTGAG
CGACATCCTGAGAGTGAACACCGAGATCACCAAGGCCCCCCTGAGCGCCTCTATGATCAAGAGATACGAC
GAGCACCACCAGGACCTGACCCTGCTGAAAGCTCTCGTGCGGCAGCAGCTGCCTGAGAAGTACAAAGAGA
TTTTCTTCGACCAGAGCAAGAACGGCTACGCCGGCTACATTGACGGCGGAGCCAGCCAGGAAGAGTTCTA
CAAGTTCATCAAGCCCATCCTGGAAAAGATGGACGGCACCGAGGAACTGCTCGTGAAGCTGAACAGAGAG
GACCTGCTGCGGAAGCAGCGGACCTTCGACAACGGCAGCATCCCCCACCAGATCCACCTGGGAGAGCTGC
ACGCCATTCTGCGGCGGCAGGAAGATTTTTACCCATTCCTGAAGGACAACCGGGAAAAGATCGAGAAGAT
CCTGACCTTCCGCATCCCCTACTACGTGGGCCCTCTGGCCAGGGGAAACAGCAGATTCGCCTGGATGACC
AGAAAGAGCGAGGAAACCATCACCCCCTGGAACTTCGAGGAAGTGGTGGACAAGGGCGCTTCCGCCCAGA
GCTTCATCGAGCGGATGACCAACTTCGATAAGAACCTGCCCAACGAGAAGGTGCTGCCCAAGCACAGCCT
GCTGTACGAGTACTTCACCGTGTATAACGAGCTGACCAAAGTGAAATACGTGACCGAGGGAATGAGAAAG
CCCGCCTTCCTGAGCGGCGAGCAGAAAAAGGCCATCGTGGACCTGCTGTTCAAGACCAACCGGAAAGTGA
CCGTGAAGCAGCTGAAAGAGGACTACTTCAAGAAAATCGAGTGCTTCGACTCCGTGGAAATCTCCGGCGT
GGAAGATCGGTTCAACGCCTCCCTGGGCACATACCACGATCTGCTGAAAATTATCAAGGACAAGGACTTC
CTGGACAATGAGGAAAACGAGGACATTCTGGAAGATATCGTGCTGACCCTGACACTGTTTGAGGACAGAG
AGATGATCGAGGAACGGCTGAAAACCTATGCCCACCTGTTCGACGACAAAGTGATGAAGCAGCTGAAGCG
GCGGAGATACACCGGCTGGGGCAGGCTGAGCCGGAAGCTGATCAACGGCATCCGGGACAAGCAGTCCGGC
AAGACAATCCTGGATTTCCTGAAGTCCGACGGCTTCGCCAACAGAAACTTCATGCAGCTGATCCACGACG
ACAGCCTGACCTTTAAAGAGGACATCCAGAAAGCCCAGGTGTCCGGCCAGGGCGATAGCCTGCACGAGCA
CATTGCCAATCTGGCCGGCAGCCCCGCCATTAAGAAGGGCATCCTGCAGACAGTGAAGGTGGTGGACGAG
CTCGTGAAAGTGATGGGCCGGCACAAGCCCGAGAACATCGTGATCGAAATGGCCAGAGAGAACCAGACCA
CCCAGAAGGGACAGAAGAACAGCCGCGAGAGAATGAAGCGGATCGAAGAGGGCATCAAAGAGCTGGGCAG
CCAGATCCTGAAAGAACACCCCGTGGAAAACACCCAGCTGCAGAACGAGAAGCTGTACCTGTACTACCTG
CAGAATGGGCGGGATATGTACGTGGACCAGGAACTGGACATCAACCGGCTGTCCGACTACGATGTGGACC
ATATCGTGCCTCAGAGCTTTCTGAAGGACGACTCCATCGACAACAAGGTGCTGACCAGAAGCGACAAGAA
CCGGGGCAAGAGCGACAACGTGCCCTCCGAAGAGGTCGTGAAGAAGATGAAGAACTACTGGCGGCAGCTG
CTGAACGCCAAGCTGATTACCCAGAGAAAGTTCGACAATCTGACCAAGGCCGAGAGAGGCGGCCTGAGCG
AACTGGATAAGGCCGGCTTCATCAAGAGACAGCTGGTGGAAACCCGGCAGATCACAAAGCACGTGGCACA
GATCCTGGACTCCCGGATGAACACTAAGTACGACGAGAATGACAAGCTGATCCGGGAAGTGAAAGTGATC
ACCCTGAAGTCCAAGCTGGTGTCCGATTTCCGGAAGGATTTCCAGTTTTACAAAGTGCGCGAGATCAACA
ACTACCACCACGCCCACGACGCCTACCTGAACGCCGTCGTGGGAACCGCCCTGATCAAAAAGTACCCTAA
GCTGGAAAGCGAGTTCGTGTACGGCGACTACAAGGTGTACGACGTGCGGAAGATGATCGCCAAGAGCGAG
CAGGAAATCGGCAAGGCTACCGCCAAGTACTTCTTCTACAGCAACATCATGAACTTTTTCAAGACCGAGA
TTACCCTGGCCAACGGCGAGATCCGGAAGCGGCCTCTGATCGAGACAAACGGCGAAACCGGGGAGATCGT
GTGGGATAAGGGCCGGGATTTTGCCACCGTGCGGAAAGTGCTGAGCATGCCCCAAGTGAATATCGTGAAA
AAGACCGAGGTGCAGACAGGCGGCTTCAGCAAAGAGTCTATCCTGCCCAAGAGGAACAGCGATAAGCTGA
TCGCCAGAAAGAAGGACTGGGACCCTAAGAAGTACGGCGGCTTCGACAGCCCCACCGTGGCCTATTCTGT
GCTGGTGGTGGCCAAAGTGGAAAAGGGCAAGTCCAAGAAACTGAAGAGTGTGAAAGAGCTGCTGGGGATC
ACCATCATGGAAAGAAGCAGCTTCGAGAAGAATCCCATCGACTTTCTGGAAGCCAAGGGCTACAAAGAAG
TGAAAAAGGACCTGATCATCAAGCTGCCTAAGTACTCCCTGTTCGAGCTGGAAAACGGCCGGAAGAGAAT
GCTGGCCTCTGCCGGCGAACTGCAGAAGGGAAACGAACTGGCCCTGCCCTCCAAATATGTGAACTTCCTG
TACCTGGCCAGCCACTATGAGAAGCTGAAGGGCTCCCCCGAGGATAATGAGCAGAAACAGCTGTTTGTGG
AACAGCACAAGCACTACCTGGACGAGATCATCGAGCAGATCAGCGAGTTCTCCAAGAGAGTGATCCTGGC
CGACGCTAATCTGGACAAAGTGCTGTCCGCCTACAACAAGCACCGGGATAAGCCCATCAGAGAGCAGGCC
GAGAATATCATCCACCTGTTTACCCTGACCAATCTGGGAGCCCCTGCCGCCTTCAAGTACTTTGACACCA
CCATCGACCGGAAGAGGTACACCAGCACCAAAGAGGTGCTGGACGCCACCCTGATCCACCAGAGCATCAC
CGGCCTGTACGAGACACGGATCGACCTGTCTCAGCTGGGAGGCGACAAGCGACCTGCCGCCACAAAGAAG
GCTGGACAGGCTAAGAAGAAGAAAGATTACAAAGACGATGACGATAAGGGATCCGGCGCAACAAACTTCT
CTCTGCTGAAACAAGCCGGAGATGTCGAAGAGAATCCTGGACCGGTGAGCAAGGGCGAGGAGGATAACAT
GGCCATCATCAAGGAGTTCATGCGCTTCAAGGTGCACATGGAGGGCTCCGTGAACGGCCACGAGTTCGAG
ATCGAGGGCGAGGGCGAGGGCCGCCCCTACGAGGGCACCCAGACCGCCAAGCTGAAGGTGACCAAGGGTG
GCCCCCTGCCCTTCGCCTGGGACATCCTGTCCCCTCAGTTCATGTACGGCTCCAAGGCCTACGTGAAGCA
CCCCGCCGACATCCCCGACTACTTGAAGCTGTCCTTCCCCGAGGGCTTCAAGTGGGAGCGCGTGATGAAC
TTCGAGGACGGCGGCGTGGTGACCGTGACCCAGGACTCCTCCCTGCAGGACGGCGAGTTCATCTACAAGG
TGAAGCTGCGCGGCACCAACTTCCCCTCCGACGGCCCCGTAATGCAGAAGAAGACCATGGGCTGGGAGGC
CTCCTCCGAGCGGATGTACCCCGAGGACGGCGCCCTGAAGGGCGAGATCAAGCAGAGGCTGAAGCTGAAG
GACGGCGGCCACTACGACGCTGAGGTCAAGACCACCTACAAGGCCAAGAAGCCCGTGCAGCTGCCCGGCG
CCTACAACGTCAACATCAAGTTGGACATCACCTCCCACAACGAGGACTACACCATCGTGGAACAGTACGA
ACGCGCCGAGGGCCGCCACTCCACCGGCGGCATGGACGAGCTGTACAAGTAAACGCGTTAAGTCGACAAT
CAACCTCTGGATTACAAAATTTGTGAAAGATTGACTGGTATTCTTAACTATGTTGCTCCTTTTACGCTAT
GTGGATACGCTGCTTTAATGCCTTTGTATCATGCTATTGCTTCCCGTATGGCTTTCATTTTCTCCTCCTT
GTATAAATCCTGGTTGCTGTCTCTTTATGAGGAGTTGTGGCCCGTTGTCAGGCAACGTGGCGTGGTGTGC
ACTGTGTTTGCTGACGCAACCCCCACTGGTTGGGGCATTGCCACCACCTGTCAGCTCCTTTCCGGGACTT
TCGCTTTCCCCCTCCCTATTGCCACGGCGGAACTCATCGCCGCCTGCCTTGCCCGCTGCTGGACAGGGGC
TCGGCTGTTGGGCACTGACAATTCCGTGGTGTTGTCGGGGAAATCATCGTCCTTTCCTTGGCTGCTCGCC
TGTGTTGCCACCTGGATTCTGCGCGGGACGTCCTTCTGCTACGTCCCTTCGGCCCTCAATCCAGCGGACC
TTCCTTCCCGCGGCCTGCTGCCGGCTCTGCGGCCTCTTCCGCGTCTTCGCCTTCGCCCTCAGACGAGTCG
GATCTCCCTTTGGGCCGCCTCCCCGCGTCGACTTTAAGACCAATGACTTACAAGGCAGCTGTAGATCTTA
GCCACTTTTTAAAAGAAAAGGGGGGACTGGAAGGGCTAATTCACTCCCAACGAAGACAAGATCTGCTTTT
TGCTTGTACTGGGTCTCTCTGGTTAGACCAGATCTGAGCCTGGGAGCTCTCTGGCTAACTAGGGAACCCA
CTGCTTAAGCCTCAATAAAGCTTGCCTTGAGTGCTTCAAGTAGTGTGTGCCCGTCTGTTGTGTGACTCTG
GTAACTAGAGATCCCTCAGACCCTTTTAGTCAGTGTGGAAAATCTCTAGCAGGGCCCGTTTAAACCCGCT
GATCAGCCTCGACTGTGCCTTCTAGTTGCCAGCCATCTGTTGTTTGCCCCTCCCCCGTGCCTTCCTTGAC
CCTGGAAGGTGCCACTCCCACTGTCCTTTCCTAATAAAATGAGGAAATTGCATCGCATTGTCTGAGTAGG
TGTCATTCTATTCTGGGGGGTGGGGTGGGGCAGGACAGCAAGGGGGAGGATTGGGAAGACAATAGCAGGC
ATGCTGGGGATGCGGTGGGCTCTATGGCTTCTGAGGCGGAAAGAACCAGCTGGGGCTCTAGGGGGTATCC
CC
[124 nt withheld, positions 9173-9296]
C
[91 nt withheld, positions 9298-9388]
A
[49 nt withheld, positions 9390-9438]
CCTTTGACGTTGGAGTCCACGTTCTTT
[37 nt withheld, positions 9466-9502]
ACCCTATCTCGGTCTATTCTTTTGATTTATAAGGGATTTTGCCGATTTCGGCCTATTGGTTAAAAAATGA
GCTGATTTAACAAAAATTTAACGCGAATTAATTCTGTGGAATGTGTGTCAGTTAGGGTGTGGAAAGTCCC
CAGGCTCCCCAGCAGGCAGAAGTATGCAAAGCATGCATCTCAATTAGTCAGCAACCAGGTGTGGAAAGTC
CCCAGGCTCCCCAGCAGGCAGAAGTATGCAAAGCATGCATCTCAATTAGTCAGCAACCATAGTCCCGCCC
CTAACTCCGCCCATCCCGCCCCTAACTCCGCCCAGTTCCGCCCATTCTCCGCCCCATGGCTGACTAATTT
TTTTTATTTATGCAGAGGCCGAGGCCGCCTCTGCCTCTGAGCTATTCCAGAAGTAGTGAGGAGGCTTTTT
TGGAGGCCTAGGCTTTTGCAAAAAGCTCCCGGGAGCTTGTATATCCATTTTCGGATCTGATCAGCACGTG
TTGACAATTAATCATCGGCATAGTATATCGGCATAGTATAATACGACAAGGTGAGGAACTAAACCATGGC
CAAGTTGACCAGTGCCGTTCCGGTGCTCACCGCGCGCGACGTCGCCGGAGCGGTCGAGTTCTGGACCGAC
CGGCTCGGGTTCTCCCGGGACTTCGTGGAGGACGACTTCGCCGGTGTGGTCCGGGACGACGTGACCCTGT
TCATCAGCGCGGTCCAGGACCAGGTGGTGCCGGACAACACCCTGGCCTGGGTGTGGGTGCGCGGCCTGGA
CGAGCTGTACGCCGAGTGGTCGGAGGTCGTGTCCACGAACTTCCGGGACGCCTCCGGGCCGGCCATGACC
GAGATCGGCGAGCAGCCGTGGGGGCGGGAGTTCGCCCTGCGCGACCCGGCCGGCAACTGCGTGCACTTCG
TGGCCGAGGAGCAGGACTGACACGTGCTACGAGATTTCGATTCCACCGCCGCCTTCTATGAAAGGTTGGG
CTTCGGAATCGTTTTCCGGGACGCCGGCTGGATGATCCTCCAGCGCGGGGATCTCATGCTGGAGTTCTTC
GCCCACCCCAACTTGTTTATTGCAGCTTATAATGGTTACAAATAAAGCAATAGCATCACAAATTTCACAA
ATAAAGCATTTTTTTCACTGCATTCTAGTTGTGGTTTGTCCAAACTCATCAATGTATCTTATCATGTCTG
TATACCGTCGACCTCTAGCTAGAGCTTGGCGTAATCATGGTCATAGCTGTTTCCTGTGTGAAATTGTTAT
CCGCTCACAATTCCACACAACATACGAGCCGGAAGCATAAAGTGTAAAGCCTGGGGTGCCTAATGAGTGA
GCTAACTCACATTAATTGCGTTGCGCTCACTGCCCGCTTTCCAGTCGGGAAACCTGTCGTGCCAGCTGCA
TTAATGAATCGGCCAACGCGCGGGGAGAGGCGGTTTGCGTATTGGGCGCTCTTCCGCTTCCTCGCTCACT
GACTCGCTGCGCTCGGTCGTTCGGCTGCGGCGAGCGGTATCAGCTCACTCAAAGGCGGTAATACGGTTAT
CCACAGAATCAGGGGATAACGCAGGAAAGAACATGTGAGCAAAAGGCCAGCAAAAGGCCAGGAACCGTAA
AAAGGCCGCGTTGCTGGCGTTTTTCCATAGGCTCCGCCCCCCTGACGAGCATCACAAAAATCGACGCTCA
AGTCAGAGGTGGCGAAACCCGACAGGACTATAAAGATACCAGGCGTTTCCCCCTGGAAGCTCCCTCGTGC
GCTCTCCTGTTCCGACCCTGCCGCTTACCGGATACCTGTCCGCCTTTCTCCCTTCGGGAAGCGTGGCGCT
TTCTCATAGCTCACGCTGTAGGTATCTCAGTTCGGTGTAGGTCGTTCGCTCCAAGCTGGGCTGTGTGCAC
GAACCCCCCGTTCAGCCCGACCGCTGCGCCTTATCCGGTAACTATCGTCTTGAGTCCAACCCGGTAAGAC
ACGACTTATCGCCACTGGCAGCAGCCACTGGTAACAGGATTAGCAGAGCGAGGTATGTAGGCGGTGCTAC
AGAGTTCTTGAAGTGGTGGCCTAACTACGGCTACACTAGAAGAACAGTATTTGGTATCTGCGCTCTGCTG
AAGCCAGTTACCTTCGGAAAAAGAGTTGGTAGCTCTTGATCCGGCAAACAAACCACCGCTGGTAGCGGTG
GTTTTTTTGTTTGCAAGCAGCAGATTACGCGCAGAAAAAAAGGATCTCAAGAAGATCCTTTGATCTTTTC
TACGGGGTCTGACGCTCAGTGGAACGAAAACTCACGTTAAGGGATTTTGGTCATGAGATTATCAAAAAGG
ATCTTCACCTAGATCCTTTTAAATTAAAAATGAAGTTTTAAATCAATCTAAAGTATATATGAGTAAACTT
GGTCTGACAGTTACCAATGCTTAATCAGTGAGGCACCTATCTCAGCGATCTGTCTATTTCGTTCATCCAT
AGTTGCCTGACTCCCCGTCGTGTAGATAACTACGATACGGGAGGGCTTACCATCTGGCCCCAGTGCTGCA
ATGATACCGCGAGACCCACGCTCACCGGCTCCAGATTTATCAGCAATAAACCAGCCAGCCGGAAGGGCCG
AGCGCAGAAGTGGTCCTGCAACTTTATCCGCCTCCATCCAGTCTATTAATTGTTGCCGGGAAGCTAGAGT
AAGTAGTTCGCCAGTTAATAGTTTGCGCAACGTTGTTGCCATTGCTACAGGCATCGTGGTGTCACGCTCG
TCGTTTGGTATGGCTTCATTCAGCTCCGGTTCCCAACGATCAAGGCGAGTTACATGATCCCCCATGTTGT
GCAAAAAAGCGGTTAGCTCCTTCGGTCCTCCGATCGTTGTCAGAAGTAAGTTGGCCGCAGTGTTATCACT
CATGGTTATGGCAGCACTGCATAATTCTCTTACTGTCATGCCATCCGTAAGATGCTTTTCTGTGACTGGT
GAGTACTCAACCAAGTCATTCTGAGAATAGTGTATGCGGCGACCGAGTTGCTCTTGCCCGGCGTCAATAC
GGGATAATACCGCGCCACATAGCAGAACTTTAAAAGTGCTCATCATTGGAAAACGTTCTTCGGGGCGAAA
ACTCTCAAGGATCTTACCGCTGTTGAGATCCAGTTCGATGTAACCCACTCGTGCACCCAACTGATCTTCA
GCATCTTTTACTTTCACCAGCGTTTCTGGGTGAGCAAAAACAGGAAGGCAAAATGCCGCAAAAAAGGGAA
TAAGGGCGACACGGAAATGTTGAATACTCATACTCTTCCTTTTTCAATATTATTGAAGCATTTATCAGGG
TTATTGTCTCATGAGCGGATACATATTTGAATGTATTTAGAAAAATAAACAAATAGGGGTTCCGCGCACA
TTTCCCCGAAAAGTGCCACCTGACGTCGACGGATCGGGAGATCTCCCGATCCCCTATGGTGCACTCTCAG
TACAATCTGCTCTGATGCCGCATAGTTAAGCCAGTATCTGCTCCCTGCTTGTGTGTTGGAGGTCGCTGAG
TAGTGCGCGAGCAAAATTTAAGCTACAACAAGGCAAGGCTTGACCGACAATTGCATGAAGAATCTGCTTA
GGGTTAGGCGTTTTGCGCTGCTTCGCGATGTACGGGCCAGATATACGCGTT
Features (pLannotate 1.2.2; 34 found; start..end, strand, type, name):
      1..380     +  enhancer       CMV enhancer: human cytomegalovirus immediate early enhancer
    381..580     +  promoter       CMV promoter: human cytomegalovirus (CMV) immediate early promoter
    598..778     +  LTR            5' LTR (truncated): truncated 5' long terminal repeat (LTR) from HIV-1
    825..950     +  misc_feature   HIV-1 Ψ: packaging signal of human immunodeficiency virus type 1
    934..1297    +  CDS            HIV-1 gag (fragment): gag protein from human immunodeficiency virus 1; gag
   1443..1676    +  misc_feature   RRE: The Rev response element (RRE) of HIV-1 allows for Rev-dependent mRNA export from the nucleus to the cytoplasm.
   2053..2153    +  CDS            Rev (fragment): human immunodeficiency virus 1 (HIV-1) Rev protein; rev; enhances nuclear export of unspliced and incompletely spliced viral mRNAs
   2203..2320    +  misc_feature   cPPT/CTS: central polypurine tract and central termination sequence of HIV-1
   2371..2611    +  promoter       U6 promoter: RNA polymerase III promoter for human U6 snRNA
   2620..2639    +  misc_feature   HA-L (fragment): left homology arm from intron 1 of the mouse Rosa26 gene (Soriano, 1999)
   2640..2715    +  misc_RNA       gRNA scaffold: guide RNA scaffold for the Streptococcus pyogenes CRISPR/Cas9 system
   2733..2751    +  CDS            small t antigen (fragment): SV40 (simian virus 40) small t antigen
   2777..2988    +  promoter       EF-1α core promoter: core promoter for human elongation factor EF-1α
   3013..7116    +  CDS            Cas9: Cas9 (Csn1) endonuclease from the Streptococcus pyogenes Type II CRISPR/Cas system generates RNA-guided double strand breaks in DNA
   7254..7961    +  CDS            mCherry: monomeric derivative of DsRed fluorescent protein (Shaner et al., 2004) mammalian codon-optimized
   7978..8566    +  misc_feature   WPRE: woodchuck hepatitis virus posttranscriptional regulatory element
   8617..8636    +  misc_feature   cPPT/CTS (fragment): central polypurine tract and central termination sequence of HIV-1
   8638..8871    +  LTR            3' LTR (ΔU3): self-inactivating 3' long terminal repeat (LTR) from HIV-1
   8903..9127    +  polyA_signal   bGH poly(A) signal: bovine growth hormone polyadenylation signal
   9131..9152    +  promoter       SV40 promoter (fragment): SV40 enhancer and early promoter
   9173..9601    +  rep_origin     f1 ori (sequence partly withheld): f1 bacteriophage origin of replication; arrow indicates direction of (+) strand synthesis
   9615..9944    +  promoter       SV40 promoter: SV40 enhancer and early promoter
   9992..10039   +  promoter       EM7 promoter: synthetic bacterial promoter&nbsp
  10058..10432   +  CDS            BleoR: antibiotic-binding protein; Sh ble from Streptoalloteichus hindustanus; confers resistance to bleomycin, phleomycin, and Zeocin™
  10442..10567   +  CDS            ble (fragment): BLE_KLEPN - Experimental evidence at protein level: Swiss-Prot protein existence level 1. Binding protein with a strong affinity to the bleomycin family of antibiotics. Binds to CL990; an antimitotic-antibiotic compound. From Klebsiella pneumoniae.
  10562..10683   +  polyA_signal   SV40 poly(A) signal: SV40 polyadenylation signal
  10754..10776   -  protein_bind   lac operator (fragment): The lac repressor binds to the lac operator to inhibit transcription in E. coli. This inhibition can be relieved by adding lactose or isopropyl-β-D-thiogalactopyranoside (IPTG). lac repressor encoded by lacI
  10780..10810   -  promoter       lac promoter: promoter for the E. coli lac operon
  10825..10846   -  protein_bind   CAP binding site: CAP binding activates transcription in the presence of cAMP. E. coli catabolite activator protein
  10859..10951   -  CDS            lacI (fragment): lac repressor; lacI; The lac repressor binds to the lac operator to inhibit transcription in E. coli. This inhibition can be relieved by adding lactose or isopropyl-β-D-thiogalactopyranoside (IPTG).
  11134..11722   -  rep_origin     ori: high-copy-number ColE1/pMB1/pBR322/pUC origin of replication
  11893..12753   -  CDS            AmpR: β-lactamase; bla; confers resistance to ampicillin, carbenicillin, and related antibiotics
  12754..12858   -  promoter       AmpR promoter: bla
  12917..12969   -  misc_feature   bom (fragment): basis of mobility region from pBR322
