[The description below was written by a language model from this plasmid's Addgene catalogue record and pLannotate feature annotations shown in this document.]
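Description:
Cas9 ROSA sgRNA mCherry is an all-in-one, self-inactivating HIV-1-based lentiviral transfer plasmid of about 13.1 kb that delivers Streptococcus pyogenes Cas9, a guide RNA directed at the Rosa26 locus, and an mCherry fluorescent marker. It was made by cloning the ROSA-targeting spacer into the BsmBI sites of a parental Cas9/sgRNA lentiviral backbone. In bacteria it is maintained through a high-copy ColE1/pUC-type origin with ampicillin resistance. The backbone also carries an f1 origin and an SV40/EM7-driven BleoR cassette, which lies outside the LTRs and so is not packaged into virus.

The viral genome is transcribed from a CMV enhancer/promoter fused to a truncated 5' LTR. It contains the Ψ packaging signal with a gag fragment, the RRE for Rev-dependent export, the cPPT/CTS, a WPRE to boost transcript expression, and a ΔU3 3' LTR followed by a bGH polyadenylation signal. Within this unit, a human U6 Pol III promoter drives the 20-nt spacer, which the annotation matches to intron 1 of mouse Rosa26, joined to the SpCas9 gRNA scaffold. Downstream, an EF-1α core promoter drives Cas9, followed by mCherry. The element linking the two coding sequences is not annotated, so the record does not show whether they are joined by a 2A peptide or by some other arrangement.

mCherry allows transduced cells to be identified or sorted by fluorescence. The record states that the plasmid is meant to be used together with two companion reporter constructs from the same depositor, with Cas9 cutting directed by the ROSA guide, but the design of those reporters is not described here.
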