Addgene plasmid #155280: Cas9 ROSA sgRNA mCherry
Purpose: Lentiviral Cas9 expression, ROSA sgRNA expression, mCherry marker
Depositing lab: Martin Carroll. Depositing organization: University of Pennsylvania.
Backbone
  Vector backbone: Addgene #99154
  Modifications to backbone: Insert ROSA sgRNA at BsmB1 sites. Sequence of sgRNA is GAAGATGGGCGGGAGTCTTC with appropriate overhangs. To be used with reporter constructs 155282 and 155283
Growth in bacteria
  Bacterial resistance: Ampicillin, 100 μg/mL
  Growth temperature: 37°C
  Growth strain: NEB Stable
  Copy number: High Copy
Gene/Insert
  Gene/Insert name: spCas9
Terms and licenses: Academic/Nonprofit Terms; Industry Terms: Not Available to Industry
How to cite: Cas9 ROSA sgRNA mCherry was a gift from Martin Carroll (Addgene plasmid # 155280 ; http://n2t.net/addgene:155280 ; RRID:Addgene_155280)
